>Addgene plasmid #60259 | pENTR D-TOPO-C3_10 | addgene full sequence | sequence record 271706 | Addgene NGS Result
TTTTATTGTTCATGATGATATATTTTTATCTTGTGCAATGTAACATCAGAGATTTTGAGACACGGGCCAG
AGCTGCCAGGAAACAGCTATGACCATGTAATACGACTCACTATAGGGGATATCAGCTGGATGGCAAATAA
TGATTTTATTTTGACTGATAGTGACCTGTTCGTTGCAACAAATTGATAAGCAATGCTTTCTTATAATGCC
AACTTTGTACAAGAAAGCTGGGTCGGCGCGCCCACCCTTCCCCATCTCATACTATTGGGGTTCAGGTTCC
AGGAGTAGACCCCATCAGACTTGCGTGTGTGCATGCGTATATTGCATAGTGAAATATATACACACATTTA
TGATTCTTCACCTTGAGGTAATTCAATGAATAGAAACCCAGAATCGTGAGCTCTGTGGTTTACTAAAGCC
CCATGGAAAGCCCTACTGCAGTAGCTATGCAAAGTTCTGGTTAAACATTGTCCCAGCGTTTGCACTGCTC
CGTCTGTTGTTTTTACGCTAAAGACTCAGCCCAGGTTAGAGGCGGTATTGACTTTGTAATTAAACCATTT
TACCTTCAGAATTTTGTAATCACTGCATTTAAAACCATCTGTTGTAGTGAGAAGGTAAACTATTTTTCCC
CTCAAAGTACAGAAAAAAAAAACTACAGGGCTTTTTTTTTCCTTAAACGTCAGAGTTCTGATTTTAGGGC
ATTGATTTGCTTAACATATCAGTTAAAAAAAAAAAAGGAAAAAATTTATCTCTGAGAGATGGAAAAGAAA
GACTGTCATAGAATTCAAAATAAATGGAGGTGAAAGTATCTTCTTACCTGCTGCTGTTTTTCAAAGGTGT
TTTGGGTGAAGGGGGCGGCCGCGGAGCCTGCTTTTTTGTACAAAGTTGGCATTATAAAAAAGCATTGCTC
ATCAATTTGTTGCAACGAACAGGTCACTATCAGTCAAAATAAAATCATTATTTGGGGCCCGAGCTTAAGA
CTGGCCGTCGTTTTACAACGTCGTGACTGGGAAAACATCCATGCTAGCGTTAACGCGAGAGTAGGGAACT
GCCAGGCATCAAATAAAACGAAAGGCTCAGTCGGAAGACTGGGCCTTTCGTTTTATCTGTTGTTTGTCGG
TGAACGCTCTCCTGAGTAGGACAAATCCGCCGGGAGCGGATTTGAACGTTGTGAAGCAACGGCCCGGAGG
GTGGCGGGCAGGACGCCCGCCATAAACTGCCAGGCATCAAACTAAGCAGAAGGCCATCCTGACGGATGGC
CTTTTTGCGTTTCTACAAACTCTTCCTGGCTAGCGGTACGCGTATTAATTGCGTTGCGCTCACTGCCCGC
TTTCCAGTCGGGAAACCTGTCGTGCCAGCTGCATTAATGAATCGGCCAACGCGCGGGGAGAGGCGGTTTG
CGTATTGGGCGCTCTTCCGCTTCCTCGCTCACTGACTCGCTGCGCTCGGTCGTTCGGCTGCGGCGAGCGG
TATCAGCTCACTCAAAGGCGGTAATACGGTTATCCACAGAATCAGGGGATAACGCAGGAAAGAACATGTG
AGCAAAAGGCCAGCAAAAGGCCAGGAACCGTAAAAAGGCCGCGTTGCTGGCGTTTTTCCATAGGCTCCGC
CCCCCTGACGAGCATCACAAAAATCGACGCTCAAGTCAGAGGTGGCGAAACCCGACAGGACTATAAAGAT
ACCAGGCGTTTCCCCCTGGAAGCTCCCTCGTGCGCTCTCCTGTTCCGACCCTGCCGCTTACCGGATACCT
GTCCGCCTTTCTCCCTTCGGGAAGCGTGGCGCTTTCTCATAGCTCACGCTGTAGGTATCTCAGTTCGGTG
TAGGTCGTTCGCTCCAAGCTGGGCTGTGTGCACGAACCCCCCGTTCAGCCCGACCGCTGCGCCTTATCCG
GTAACTATCGTCTTGAGTCCAACCCGGTAAGACACGACTTATCGCCACTGGCAGCAGCCACTGGTAACAG
GATTAGCAGAGCGAGGTATGTAGGCGGTGCTACAGAGTTCTTGAAGTGGTGGCCTAACTACGGCTACACT
AGAAGAACAGTATTTGGTATCTGCGCTCTGCTGAAGCCAGTTACCTTCGGAAAAAGAGTTGGTAGCTCTT
GATCCGGCAAACAAACCACCGCTGGTAGCGGTGGTTTTTTTGTTTGCAAGCAGCAGATTACGCGCAGAAA
AAAAGGATCTCAAGAAGATCCTTTGATCTTTTCTACGGGGTCTGACGCTCAGTGGAACGACGCGTAACTC
ACGTTAAGGGATTTTGGTCATGAGCTTGCGCCGTCCCGTCAAGTCAGCGTAATGCTCTGCCAGTGTTACA
ACCAATTAACCAATTCTGATTAGAAAAACTCATCGAGCATCAAATGAAACTGCAATTTATTCATATCAGG
ATTATCAATACCATATTTTTGAAAAAGCCGTTTCTGTAATGAAGGAGAAAACTCACCGAGGCAGTTCCAT
AGGATGGCAAGATCCTGGTATCGGTCTGCGATTCCGACTCGTCCAACATCAATACAACCTATTAATTTCC
CCTCGTCAAAAATAAGGTTATCAAGTGAGAAATCACCATGAGTGACGACTGAATCCGGTGAGAATGGCAA
AAGTTTATGCATTTCTTTCCAGACTTGTTCAACAGGCCAGCCATTACGCTCGTCATCAAAATCACTCGCA
TCAACCAAACCGTTATTCATTCGTGATTGCGCCTGAGCGAGACGAAATACGCGATCGCTGTTAAAAGGAC
AATTACAAACAGGAATCGAATGCAACCGGCGCAGGAACACTGCCAGCGCATCAACAATATTTTCACCTGA
ATCAGGATATTCTTCTAATACCTGGAATGCTGTTTTTCCGGGGATCGCAGTGGTGAGTAACCATGCATCA
TCAGGAGTACGGATAAAATGCTTGATGGTCGGAAGAGGCATAAATTCCGTCAGCCAGTTTAGTCTGACCA
TCTCATCTGTAACATCATTGGCAACGCTACCTTTGCCATGTTTCAGAAACAACTCTGGCGCATCGGGCTT
CCCATACAAGCGATAGATTGTCGCACCTGATTGCCCGACATTATCGCGAGCCCATTTATACCCATATAAA
TCAGCATCCATGTTGGAATTTAATCGCGGCCTCGACGTTTCCCGTTGAATATGGCTCATAACACCCCTTG
TATTACTGTTTATGTAAGCAGACAG
Features (pLannotate 1.2.2; 9 found; start..end, strand, type, name):
     98..116     +  promoter       T7 promoter: promoter for bacteriophage T7 RNA polymerase
    134..233     +  protein_bind   attL2: mutant version of attL; recombination site for the Gateway® LR reaction LR Clonase™
    865..964     -  protein_bind   attL1: mutant version of attL; recombination site for the Gateway® LR reaction LR Clonase™
    980..1016    +  CDS            lacZα (fragment): LacZα fragment of β-galactosidase; lacZ fragment
   1063..1106    -  terminator     rrnB T1 terminator: Escherichia coli rrnB; transcription terminator T1 from the E. coli rrnB gene
   1238..1265    +  terminator     rrnB T2 terminator: transcription terminator T2 from the E. coli rrnB gene
   1320..1412    -  CDS            lacI (fragment): lac repressor; lacI; The lac repressor binds to the lac operator to inhibit transcription in E. coli. This inhibition can be relieved by adding lactose or isopropyl-β-D-thiogalactopyranoside (IPTG).
   1595..2183    -  rep_origin     ori: high-copy-number ColE1/pMB1/pBR322/pUC origin of replication
   2330..3139    -  CDS            KanR: aminoglycoside phosphotransferase; aph(3')-Ia; confers resistance to kanamycin in bacteria or G418 (Geneticin®) in eukaryotes
