[The description below was written by a language model from this plasmid's Addgene catalogue record and pLannotate feature annotations shown in this document.]
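Description:
pENTR D-TOPO-C3_10 is a Gateway entry clone built on the Invitrogen pENTR/D-TOPO backbone (2,580 bp without insert; about 3.2 kb in the sequenced record). It is maintained in E. coli through a high-copy ColE1/pUC-type origin and selected with kanamycin via an aminoglycoside phosphotransferase (KanR) gene. The annotated backbone also includes the rrnB T1 and T2 transcription terminators, which shield the cloning site from read-through transcription originating in the vector, a T7 promoter next to the attL2 site, and short lacZα and lacI fragments that are remnants rather than functional genes.

The payload is a human non-coding genomic fragment described as an RFX6 enhancer, a regulatory region active in pancreatic islets. According to the depositor it corresponds to a roughly 600 bp interval on chromosome 6 (hg18 coordinates) and was amplified and inserted by directional TOPO cloning. The feature table does not annotate the insert itself, but the roughly 630 bp unannotated gap between the attL2 and attL1 sites matches its expected position and size. Because the fragment is flanked by attL1 and attL2, an LR Clonase reaction can transfer it in a defined orientation into any attR-containing destination vector.

The entry clone has no reporter or eukaryotic promoter of its own, so it serves only as a shuttle. The stated purpose is transfer of the enhancer into a Gateway-adapted reporter vector such as pGL4.23-Gateway, where a candidate regulatory element can be tested for its ability to drive reporter expression. The plasmid belongs to a set generated for a study of pancreatic islet enhancer clusters and type 2 diabetes risk-associated variants.
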