Addgene plasmid #60259: pENTR D-TOPO-C3_10
Purpose: This plasmid contains a human pancreatic islet active enhancer, which can be shuttled into a Gateway destination vector, such as pGL4.23-Gateway.
Depositing lab: Jorge Ferrer. Depositing organization: Imperial College London. Publication: Pancreatic islet enhancer clusters enriched in type 2 diabetes risk-associated variants. Pasquali L, Gaulton KJ, Rodriguez-Segui SA, Mularoni L, Miguel-Escalada I, Akerman I, Tena JJ, Moran I, Gomez-Marin C, van de Bunt M, Ponsa-Cobas J, Castro N, Nammo T, Cebola I, Garcia-Hurtado J, Maestro MA, Pattou F, Piemonti L, Berney T, Gloyn AL, Ravassard P, Gomez-Skarmeta JL, Muller F, McCarthy MI, Ferrer J. Nat Genet. 2014 Feb;46(2):136-43. doi: 10.1038/ng.2870. Epub 2014 Jan 12. PubMed 24413736.
Backbone
  Vector backbone: pENTR/D-TOPO
  Backbone manufacturer: Invitrogen
  Backbone size w/o insert (bp): 2580
  Vector type: Entry Vector
Growth in bacteria
  Bacterial resistance: Kanamycin, 50 μg/mL
  Growth temperature: 37°C
  Growth strain: DH5alpha
  Copy number: Unknown
Gene/Insert
  Gene/Insert name: RFX6 enhancer (alt name: RFX6)
  Species: H. sapiens (human)
  Entrez Gene: RFX6 (a.k.a. MTCHRS, MTFS, RFXDC1, dJ955L16.1)
  Cloning method: TOPO Cloning
  Sequencing primers: 5′ M13 Fw; 3′ M13 Rev
Terms and licenses: Academic/Nonprofit Terms; Industry Terms: Not Available to Industry
Depositor comments: chromosome : chr6; start: 117382607 end: 117383207 (genomic position corresponds to the version of the human genome hg18) Fw primer used for cloning: CACCCAAAACACCTTTGAAAAACA Rv primer used for cloning: CCCCATCTCATACTATTGGGGTTC
How to cite: pENTR D-TOPO-C3_10 was a gift from Jorge Ferrer (Addgene plasmid # 60259 ; http://n2t.net/addgene:60259 ; RRID:Addgene_60259)
